Addgene plasmid #22253: GSE22 T329A in pENTR1A (w187-1)
Depositing lab: Eric Campeau. Depositing organization: University of Massachusetts, Worcester.
Backbone
  Vector backbone: pENTR1A
  Backbone manufacturer: Invitrogen
  Backbone size w/o insert (bp): 2277
  Vector type: Entry vector
Growth in bacteria
  Bacterial resistance: Kanamycin, 50 μg/mL
  Growth temperature: 37°C
  Growth strain: DH5alpha
  Growth instructions: TOP10F', 370C.
  Copy number: High Copy
Gene/Insert
  Gene/Insert name: Genetic suppressor element #22, T329A (alt name: GSE22 T329A)
  Species: R. norvegicus (rat)
  Insert size (bp): 245
  Mutation: Threonine 329 is mutated to Alanine (p53 nomencature).
  Cloning method: Restriction Enzyme; 5′ cloning site Bam HI (not destroyed); 3′ cloning site Xho I (destroyed during cloning)
  Sequencing primers: 5′ ENTRforw; 3′ ENTRrev
Resource information
  A portion of this plasmid was derived from a plasmid made by: GSE22 was obtained from Dr.Christian Beausejour
Terms and licenses: Academic/Nonprofit Terms; Industry Terms: Not Available to Industry
Depositor comments: GSE22 originally published in Ossovskaya et al. PNAS 93: 10309-10314. T329A mutation was shown to not affect tetramerization of p53 (Mateu et al. Nat Struct Biol. 1999 Feb;6(2):191-8).
How to cite: GSE22 T329A in pENTR1A (w187-1) was a gift from Eric Campeau (Addgene plasmid # 22253 ; http://n2t.net/addgene:22253 ; RRID:Addgene_22253)
