[The description below was written by a language model from this plasmid's Addgene catalogue record and pLannotate feature annotations shown in this document.]
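Description:
GSE22 T329A in pENTR1A (w187-1) is a Gateway entry clone built on the Invitrogen pENTR1A backbone, about 2.5 kb in total. It is maintained in E. coli as a high-copy plasmid through a ColE1/pUC-type origin and is selected with kanamycin via an aminoglycoside phosphotransferase gene. The automated annotation also flags a short fragment resembling the RSF origin, which is probably just a partial sequence match rather than a functional second replicon. The rrnB T1 and T2 transcription terminators lie upstream of the cloning region, where they shield the insert from read-through transcription originating in the backbone.

The payload is genetic suppressor element 22, a roughly 245 bp fragment of rat p53 (Tp53) placed between the attL1 and attL2 recombination sites. It was inserted by restriction cloning, retaining the 5′ BamHI site while the 3′ XhoI site was destroyed. The fragment carries a threonine-to-alanine substitution at position 329 in p53 numbering. The depositor notes that this change was reported not to affect p53 tetramerization. The record does not spell out the purpose of the mutant, though GSEs of this kind are generally short gene fragments that interfere with the function of the parent protein.

As an entry vector, the plasmid has no eukaryotic promoter of its own, so the fragment is not intended to be expressed from it. Instead, an LR Clonase reaction transfers the attL-flanked insert into an attR-containing destination vector of choice, which supplies the promoter, any tags and the delivery format needed for expression in target cells.
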