Features (pLannotate 1.2.2; 8 found; start..end, strand, type, name):
      1..46      +  rep_origin     RSF ori (fragment): Plasmids containing the RSF 1030 origin of replication can be propagated in E. coli cells that contain additional plasmids with compatible origins.
    106..149     -  terminator     rrnB T1 terminator: Escherichia coli rrnB; transcription terminator T1 from the E. coli rrnB gene
    281..308     +  terminator     rrnB T2 terminator: transcription terminator T2 from the E. coli rrnB gene
    358..457     +  protein_bind   attL1: mutant version of attL; recombination site for the Gateway® LR reaction LR Clonase™
    485..733     +  CDS            Tp53 (fragment): P53_RAT - Also known as P53. Experimental evidence at protein level: Swiss-Prot protein existence level 1. Acts as a tumor suppressor in many tumor types; induces growth arrest or apoptosis depending on the physiological circumstances and cell type. Involved in cell cycle regulation as a trans-activator that acts to negatively regulate cell division by controlling a set of genes required for this process. One of the activated genes is an inhibitor of cyclin-dependent kinases. Apoptosis induction seems to be mediated either by stimulation of BAX and FAS antigen expression, or by repression of B
    751..850     -  protein_bind   attL2: mutant version of attL; recombination site for the Gateway® LR reaction LR Clonase™
    973..1782    +  CDS            KanR: aminoglycoside phosphotransferase; aph(3')-Ia; confers resistance to kanamycin in bacteria or G418 (Geneticin®) in eukaryotes
   1872..2460    +  rep_origin     ori: high-copy-number ColE1/pMB1/pBR322/pUC origin of replication
>Addgene plasmid #22253 | GSE22 T329A in pENTR1A (w187-1) | depositor full sequence | sequence record 10193 | Author sequence
CTTTCCTGCGTTATCCCCTGATTCTGTGGATAACCGTATTACCGCTAGCATGGATCTCGGGGACGTCTAA
CTACTAAGCGAGAGTAGGGAACTGCCAGGCATCAAATAAAACGAAAGGCTCAGTCGGAAGACTGGGCCTT
TCGTTTTATCTGTTGTTTGTCGGTGAACGCTCTCCTGAGTAGGACAAATCCGCCGGGAGCGGATTTGAAC
GTTGTGAAGCAACGGCCCGGAGGGTGGCGGGCAGGACGCCCGCCATAAACTGCCAGGCATCAAACTAAGC
AGAAGGCCATCCTGACGGATGGCCTTTTTGCGTTTCTACAAACTCTTCCTGTTAGTTAGTTACTTAAGCT
CGGGCCCCAAATAATGATTTTATTTTGACTGATAGTGACCTGTTCGTTGCAACAAATTGATAAGCAATGC
TTTTTTATAATGCCAACTTTGTACAAAAAAGCAGGCTTTAAAGGAACCAATTCAGTCGACTGGATCCACC
ATGTCCTCTCCCCAGCAAAAGAAAAAACCACTCGATGGAGAATATTTCGCCCTTAAGATCCGTGGGCGTG
AGCGCTTCGAGATGTTCCGAGAGCTGAATGAGGCCTTGGAATTAAAGGATGCCCGTGCTGCCGAGGAGTC
AGGAGACAGCAGGGCTCACTCCAGCTACCCGAAGACCAAGAAGGGCCAGTCTACGTCCCGCCATAAAAAA
CCAATGATCAAGAAAGTGGGGCCTGACTCAGACTGAGTCGAGATATCTAGACCCAGCTTTCTTGTACAAA
GTTGGCATTATAAGAAAGCATTGCTTATCAATTTGTTGCAACGAACAGGTCACTATCAGTCAAAATAAAA
TCATTATTTGGGGTCCAGCTGCAGCTCTGGCCCGTGTCTCAAAATCTCTGATGTTACATTGCACAAGATA
AAAATATATCATCATGAACAATAAAACTGTCTGCTTACATAAACAGTAATACAAGGGGTGTTATGAGCCA
TATTCAACGGGAAACGTCGAGGCCGCGATTAAATTCCAACATGGATGCTGATTTATATGGGTATAAATGG
GCTCGCGATAATGTCGGGCAATCAGGTGCGACAATCTATCGCTTGTATGGGAAGCCCGATGCGCCAGAGT
TGTTTCTGAAACATGGCAAAGGTAGCGTTGCCAATGATGTTACAGATGAGATGGTCAGACTAAACTGGCT
GACGGAATTTATGCCTCTTCCGACCATCAAGCATTTTATCCGTACTCCTGATGATGCATGGTTACTCACC
ACTGCGATCCCCGGAAAAACAGCATTCCAGGTATTAGAAGAATATCCTGATTCAGGTGAAAATATTGTTG
ATGCGCTGGCAGTGTCCCTGCGCCGGTTGCATTCGATTCCTGTTTGTAATTGTCCTTTTAACAGCGATCG
CGTATTTCGTCTCGCTCAGGCGCAATCACGAATGAATAACGGTTTGGTTGATGCGAGTGATTTTGATGAC
GAGCGTAATGGCTGGCCTGTTGAACAAGTCTGGAAAGAAATGCATAAACTTTTGCCATTCTCACCGGATT
CAGTCGTCACTCATGGTGATTTCTCACTTGATAACCTTATTTTTGACGAGGGGAAATTAATAGGTTGTAT
TGATGTTGGACGAGTCGGAATCGCAGACCGATACCAGGATCTTGCCATCCTATGGAACTGCCTCGGTGAG
TTTTCTCCTTCATTACAGAAACGGCTTTTTCAAAAATATGGTATTGATAATCCTGATATGAATAAATTGC
AGTTTCATTTGATGCTCGATGAGTTTTTCTAATCAGAATTGGTTAATTGGTTGTAACATTATTCAGATTG
GGCCCCGTTCCACTGAGCGTCAGACCCGGTAGAAAAGATCAAAGGATCTTCTTGAGATCCTTTTTTTCTG
CGCGTAATCTGCTGCTTGCAAACAAAAAAACCACCGCTACCAGCGGTGGTTTGTTTGCCGGATCAAGAGC
TACCAACTCTTTTTCCGAAGGTAACTGGCTTCAGCAGAGCGCAGATACCAAATACTGTTCTTCTAGTGTA
GCCGTAGTTAGGCCACCACTTCAAGAACTCTGTAGCACCGCCTACATACCTCGCTCTGCTAATCCTGTTA
CCAGTGGCTGCTGCCAGTGGCGATAAGTCGTGTCTTACCGGGTTGGACTCAAGACGATAGTTACCGGATA
AGGCGCAGCGGTCGGGCTGAACGGGGGGTTCGTGCACACAGCCCAGCTTGGAGCGAACGACCTACACCGA
ACTGAGATACCTACAGCGTGAGCTATGAGAAAGCGCCACGCTTCCCGAAGGGAGAAAGGCGGACAGGTAT
CCGGTAAGCGGCAGGGTCGGAACAGGAGAGCGCACGAGGGAGCTTCCAGGGGGAAACGCCTGGTATCTTT
ATAGTCCTGTCGGGTTTCGCCACCTCTGACTTGAGCGTCGATTTTTGTGATGCTCGTCAGGGGGGCGGAG
CCTATGGAAAAACGCCAGCAACGCGGCCTTTTTACGGTTCCTGGCCTTTTGCTGGCCTTTTGCTCACATG
TT
