>Addgene plasmid #22253 | GSE22 T329A in pENTR1A (w187-1) | addgene partial sequence | sequence record 28682 | 22253 with pENTR-R (ATGGCTCATAACACCCCTTG)
GTTGACGACGTTTATTGTTCATGATGATATATTTTTATCTTGTGCAATGTAACATCAGAGATTTTGAGAC
ACGGGCCAGAGCTGCAGCTGGATGGCAAATAATGATTTTATTTTGACTGATAGTGACCTGTTCGTTGCAA
CAAATTGATAAGCAATGCTTTCTTATAATGCCAACTTTGTACAAGAAAGCTGGGTCTAGATATCTCGACT
CAGTCTGAGTCAGGCCCCACTTTCTTGATCATTGGTTTTTTATGGCGGGACGTAGACTGGCCCTTCTTGG
TCTTCGGGTAGCTGGAGTGAGCCCTGCTGTCTCCTGACTCCTCGGCAGCACGGGCATCCTTTAATTCCAA
GGCCTCATTCAGCTCTCGGAACATCTCGAAGCGCTCACGCCCACGGATCTTAAGGGCGAAATATTCTCCA
TCGAGTGGTTTTTTCTTTTGCTGGGGAGAGGACATGGTGGATCCAGTCGACTGAATTGGTTCCTTTAAAG
CCTGCTTTTTTGTACAAAGTTGGCATTATAAAAAAGCATTGCTTATCAATTTGTTGCAACGAACAGGTCA
CTATCAGTCAAAATAAAATCATTATTTGGGGCCCGAGCTTAA
